>Addgene plasmid #57193 | PA-mCherry1-PDHA1-N-10 | addgene full sequence | sequence record 202796 | Addgene NGS Result
CGTTACATAACTTACGGTAAATGGCCCGCCTGGCTGACCGCCCAACGACCCCCGCCCATTGACGTCAATA
ATGACGTATGTTCCCATAGTAACGCCAATAGGGACTTTCCATTGACGTCAATGGGTGGAGTATTTACGGT
AAACTGCCCACTTGGCAGTACATCAAGTGTATCATATGCCAAGTACGCCCCCTATTGACGTCAATGACGG
TAAATGGCCCGCCTGGCATTATGCCCAGTACATGACCTTATGGGACTTTCCTACTTGGCAGTACATCTAC
GTATTAGTCATCGCTATTACCATGGTGATGCGGTTTTGGCAGTACATCAATGGGCGTGGATAGCGGTTTG
ACTCACGGGGATTTCCAAGTCTCCACCCCATTGACGTCAATGGGAGTTTGTTTTGGCACCAAAATCAACG
GGACTTTCCAAAATGTCGTAACAACTCCGCCCCATTGACGCAAATGGGCGGTAGGCGTGTACGGTGGGAG
GTCTATATAAGCAGAGCTGGTTTAGTGAACCGTCAGATCCGCTAGCACCGCCACCATGAGGAAGATGCTC
GCCGCCGTCTCCCGCGTGCTGTCTGGCGCTTCTCAGAAGCCGGCAAGCAGAGTGCTGGTAGCATCCCGTA
ATTTTGCAAATGATGCTACATTTGAAATTAAGAAATGTGACCTTCACCGGCTGGAAGAAGGCCCTCCTGT
CACAACAGTGCTCACCAGGGAGGATGGGCTCAAATACTACAGGATGATGCAGACTGTACGCCGAATGGAG
TTGAAAGCAGATCAGCTGTATAAACAGAAAATTATTCGTGGTTTCTGTCACTTGTGTGATGGTCAGGAAG
CTTGCTGTGTGGGCCTGGAGGCCGGCATCAACCCCACAGACCATCTCATCACAGCCTACCGGGCTCACGG
CTTTACTTTCACCCGGGGCCTTTCCGTCCGAGAAATTCTCGCAGAGCTTACAGGACGAAAAGGAGGTTGT
GCTAAAGGGAAAGGAGGATCGATGCACATGTATGCCAAGAACTTCTACGGGGGCAATGGCATCGTGGGAG
CGCAGGTGCCCCTGGGCGCTGGGATTGCTCTAGCCTGTAAGTATAATGGAAAAGATGAGGTCTGCCTGAC
TTTATATGGCGATGGTGCTGCTAACCAGGGCCAGATATTCGAAGCTTACAACATGGCAGCTTTGTGGAAA
TTACCTTGTATTTTCATCTGTGAGAATAATCGCTATGGAATGGGAACGTCTGTTGAGAGAGCGGCAGCCA
GCACTGATTACTACAAGAGAGGCGATTTCATTCCTGGGCTGAGAGTGGATGGAATGGATATCCTGTGCGT
CCGAGAGGCAACAAGGTTTGCTGCTGCCTATTGTAGATCTGGGAAGGGGCCCATCCTGATGGAGCTGCAG
ACTTACCGTTACCACGGACACAGTATGAGTGACCCTGGAGTCAGTTACCGTACACGAGAAGAAATTCAGG
AAGTAAGAAGTAAGAGTGACCCTATTATGCTTCTCAAGGACAGGATGGTGAACAGCAATCTTGCCAGTGT
GGAAGAACTAAAGGAAATTGATGTGGAAGTGAGGAAGGAGATTGAGGATGCTGCCCAGTTTGCCACGGCC
GATCCTGAGCCACCTTTGGAAGAGCTGGGCTACCACATCTACTCCAGCGACCCACCTTTTGAAGTTCGTG
GTGCCAATCAGTGGATCAAGTTTAAGTCAGTCAGTAGCTCCGGAGGGGATCCACCGGTCGCCACCATGGT
GAGCAAGGGCGAGGAGGATAACATGGCCATCATTAAGGAGTTCATGCGCTTCAAGGTGCACATGGAGGGG
TCCGTGAACGGCCACGTGTTCGAGATCGAGGGCGAGGGCGAGGGCCGCCCCTACGAGGGCACCCAGACCG
CCAAGCTGAAGGTGACCAAGGGCGGCCCCCTGCCCTTCACCTGGGACATCCTGAGCCCTCAGTTCATGTA
CGGCTCCAATGCCTACGTGAAGCACCCCGCCGACATCCCCGACTACTTTAAGCTGTCCTTCCCCGAGGGC
TTCAAGTGGGAGCGCGTGATGAAATTCGAGGACGGCGGCGTGGTGACCGTGACCCAGGACTCCTCCCTGC
AGGACGGCGAGTTCATCTACAAGGTGAAGCTGCGCGGCACCAACTTCCCCTCCGACGGCCCCGTGATGCA
GAAGAAGACCATGGGCTGGGAGGCCCTCTCCGAGCGGATGTACCCCGAGGACGGCGCCCTGAAGGGCGAG
GTCAAGCCCAGAGTGAAGCTGAAGGACGGCGGCCACTACGACGCTGAGGTCAAGACCACCTACAAGGCCA
AGAAGCCCGTGCAGCTGCCCGGCGCCTACAACGTCAACCGCAAGCTGGACATCACCAGCCACAACGAGGA
CTACACCATCGTGGAGCAGTACGAGAGAGCCGAGGGCCGCCACTCCACCGGCGGCATGGACGAGCTGTAC
AAGTAAGCGGCCGCGACTCTAGATCATAATCAGCCATACCACATTTGTAGAGGTTTTACTTGCTTTAAAA
AACCTCCCACACCTCCCCCTGAACCTGAAACATAAAATGAATGCAATTGTTGTTGTTAACTTGTTTATTG
CAGCTTATAATGGTTACAAATAAAGCAATAGCATCACAAATTTCACAAATAAAGCATTTTTTTCACTGCA
TTCTAGTTGTGGTTTGTCCAAACTCATCAATGTATCTTAAGGCGTAAATTGTAAGCGTTAATATTTTGTT
AAAATTCGCGTTAAATTTTTGTTAAATCAGCTCATTTTTTAACCAATAGGCCGAAATCGGCAAAATCCCT
TATAAATCAAAAGAATAGACCGAGATAGGGT
[37 nt withheld, positions 2832-2868]
AAAGAACGTGGACTCCAACGTCAAAGG
[49 nt withheld, positions 2896-2944]
T
[91 nt withheld, positions 2946-3036]
G
[124 nt withheld, positions 3038-3161]
CAGGTGGCACTTTTCGGGGAAATGTGCGCGGAACCCCTATTTGTTTATTTTTCTAAATACATTCAAATAT
GTATCCGCTCATGAGACAATAACCCTGATAAATGCTTCAATAATATTGAAAAAGGAAGAGTCCTGAGGCG
GAAAGAACCAGCTGTGGAATGTGTGTCAGTTAGGGTGTGGAAAGTCCCCAGGCTCCCCAGCAGGCAGAAG
TATGCAAAGCATGCATCTCAATTAGTCAGCAACCAGGTGTGGAAAGTCCCCAGGCTCCCCAGCAGGCAGA
AGTATGCAAAGCATGCATCTCAATTAGTCAGCAACCATAGTCCCGCCCCTAACTCCGCCCATCCCGCCCC
TAACTCCGCCCAGTTCCGCCCATTCTCCGCCCCATGGCTGACTAATTTTTTTTATTTATGCAGAGGCCGA
GGCCGCCTCGGCCTCTGAGCTATTCCAGAAGTAGTGAGGAGGCTTTTTTGGAGGCCTAGGCTTTTGCAAA
GATCGATCAAGAGACAGGATGAGGATCGTTTCGCATGATTGAACAAGATGGATTGCACGCAGGTTCTCCG
GCCGCTTGGGTGGAGAGGCTATTCGGCTATGACTGGGCACAACAGACAATCGGCTGCTCTGATGCCGCCG
TGTTCCGGCTGTCAGCGCAGGGGCGCCCGGTTCTTTTTGTCAAGACCGACCTGTCCGGTGCCCTGAATGA
ACTGCAAGACGAGGCAGCGCGGCTATCGTGGCTGGCCACGACGGGCGTTCCTTGCGCAGCTGTGCTCGAC
GTTGTCACTGAAGCGGGAAGGGACTGGCTGCTATTGGGCGAAGTGCCGGGGCAGGATCTCCTGTCATCTC
ACCTTGCTCCTGCCGAGAAAGTATCCATCATGGCTGATGCAATGCGGCGGCTGCATACGCTTGATCCGGC
TACCTGCCCATTCGACCACCAAGCGAAACATCGCATCGAGCGAGCACGTACTCGGATGGAAGCCGGTCTT
GTCGATCAGGATGATCTGGACGAAGAGCATCAGGGGCTCGCGCCAGCCGAACTGTTCGCCAGGCTCAAGG
CGAGCATGCCCGACGGCGAGGATCTCGTCGTGACCCATGGCGATGCCTGCTTGCCGAATATCATGGTGGA
AAATGGCCGCTTTTCTGGATTCATCGACTGTGGCCGGCTGGGTGTGGCGGACCGCTATCAGGACATAGCG
TTGGCTACCCGTGATATTGCTGAAGAGCTTGGCGGCGAATGGGCTGACCGCTTCCTCGTGCTTTACGGTA
TCGCCGCTCCCGATTCGCAGCGCATCGCCTTCTATCGCCTTCTTGACGAGTTCTTCTGAGCGGGACTCTG
GGGTTCGAAATGACCGACCAAGCGACGCCCAACCTGCCATCACGAGATTTCGATTCCACCGCCGCCTTCT
ATGAAAGGTTGGGCTTCGGAATCGTTTTCCGGGACGCCGGCTGGATGATCCTCCAGCGCGGGGATCTCAT
GCTGGAGTTCTTCGCCCACCCTAGGGGGAGGCTAACTGAAACACGGAAGGAGACAATACCGGAAGGAACC
CGCGCTATGACGGCAATAAAAAGACAGAATAAAACGCACGGTGTTGGGTCGTTTGTTCATAAACGCGGGG
TTCGGTCCCAGGGCTGGCACTCTGTCGATACCCCACCGAGACCCCATTGGGGCCAATACGCCCGCGTTTC
TTCCTTTTCCCCACCCCACCCCCCAAGTTCGGGTGAAGGCCCAGGGCTCGCAGCCAACGTCGGGGCGGCA
GGCCCTGCCATAGCCTCAGGTTACTCATATATACTTTAGATTGATTTAAAACTTCATTTTTAATTTAAAA
GGATCTAGGTGAAGATCCTTTTTGATAATCTCATGACCAAAATCCCTTAACGTGAGTTTTCGTTCCACTG
AGCGTCAGACCCCGTAGAAAAGATCAAAGGATCTTCTTGAGATCCTTTTTTTCTGCGCGTAATCTGCTGC
TTGCAAACAAAAAAACCACCGCTACCAGCGGTGGTTTGTTTGCCGGATCAAGAGCTACCAACTCTTTTTC
CGAAGGTAACTGGCTTCAGCAGAGCGCAGATACCAAATACTGTTCTTCTAGTGTAGCCGTAGTTAGGCCA
CCACTTCAAGAACTCTGTAGCACCGCCTACATACCTCGCTCTGCTAATCCTGTTACCAGTGGCTGCTGCC
AGTGGCGATAAGTCGTGTCTTACCGGGTTGGACTCAAGACGATAGTTACCGGATAAGGCGCAGCGGTCGG
GCTGAACGGGGGGTTCGTGCACACAGCCCAGCTTGGAGCGAACGACCTACACCGAACTGAGATACCTACA
GCGTGAGCTATGAGAAAGCGCCACGCTTCCCGAAGGGAGAAAGGCGGACAGGTATCCGGTAAGCGGCAGG
GTCGGAACAGGAGAGCGCACGAGGGAGCTTCCAGGGGGAAACGCCTGGTATCTTTATAGTCCTGTCGGGT
TTCGCCACCTCTGACTTGAGCGTCGATTTTTGTGATGCTCGTCAGGGGGGCGGAGCCTATGGAAAAACGC
CAGCAACGCGGCCTTTTTACGGTTCCTGGCCTTTTGCTGGCCTTTTGCTCACATGTTCTTTCCTGCGTTA
TCCCCTGATTCTGTGGATAACCGTATTACCGCCATGCATTAGTTATTAATAGTAATCAATTACGGGGTCA
TTAGTTCATAGCCCATATATGGAGTTCCG
Features (pLannotate 1.2.2; 15 found; start..end, strand, type, name):
      1..304     +  enhancer       CMV enhancer: human cytomegalovirus immediate early enhancer
    305..508     +  promoter       CMV promoter: human cytomegalovirus (CMV) immediate early promoter
    546..1715    +  CDS            PDHA1: ODPA_HUMAN - Also known as PHE1A. Experimental evidence at protein level: Swiss-Prot protein existence level 1. The pyruvate dehydrogenase complex catalyzes the overall conversion of pyruvate to acetyl-CoA and CO(2), and thereby links the glycolytic pathway to the tricarboxylic cycle. From Homo sapiens (Human).
   1746..2456    +  CDS            PAmCherry1: photoactivatable monomeric derivative of DsRed fluorescent protein (Subach et al., 2009) mammalian codon-optimized
   2472..2555    +  CDS            large T antigen (fragment): large T antigen from SV40 (simian virus 40)
   2578..2699    +  polyA_signal   SV40 poly(A) signal: SV40 polyadenylation signal
   2733..3161    -  rep_origin     f1 ori (sequence partly withheld): f1 bacteriophage origin of replication; arrow indicates direction of (+) strand synthesis
   3188..3292    +  promoter       AmpR promoter: bla
   3294..3651    +  promoter       SV40 promoter: SV40 enhancer and early promoter
   3686..4480    +  CDS            NeoR/KanR: aminoglycoside phosphotransferase from Tn5; aph(3')-II (or nptII); confers resistance to neomycin, kanamycin, and G418 (Geneticin®)
   4501..4653    +  CDS            ble (fragment): BLE_KLEPN - Experimental evidence at protein level: Swiss-Prot protein existence level 1. Binding protein with a strong affinity to the bleomycin family of antibiotics. Binds to CL990; an antimitotic-antibiotic compound. From Klebsiella pneumoniae.
   4712..4759    +  polyA_signal   HSV TK poly(A) signal: herpes simplex virus thymidine kinase polyadenylation signal (Cole and Stacy, 1985)
   4850..4866    -  polyA_signal   bGH poly(A) signal (fragment): bovine growth hormone polyadenylation signal
   5088..5676    +  rep_origin     ori: high-copy-number ColE1/pMB1/pBR322/pUC origin of replication
   5791..5850    +  enhancer       CMV enhancer (fragment): human cytomegalovirus immediate early enhancer
