[The description below was written by a language model from this plasmid's Addgene catalogue record and pLannotate feature annotations shown in this document.]
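Description:
PA-mCherry1-PDHA1-N-10 is a mammalian expression plasmid built on the PA-mCherry1-N1 backbone, an N1-style vector in which the gene of interest sits upstream of the fluorescent protein. It propagates in E. coli at high copy from a ColE1/pUC-type origin and also carries an f1 phage origin. A single NeoR/KanR (Tn5 aminoglycoside phosphotransferase) gene serves both hosts. A bacterial bla-type promoter drives it for kanamycin selection, and the adjacent SV40 enhancer/early promoter, with an HSV TK polyadenylation signal, drives it for G418 selection of transfected mammalian cells. The short ble, bGH poly(A) and SV40 large T antigen fragments in the feature table appear to be backbone remnants or annotation hits rather than functional elements. The sequenced record is 5,850 nt.

The payload is the human PDHA1 coding sequence, which encodes the E1 alpha subunit of the mitochondrial pyruvate dehydrogenase complex. It is expressed from the CMV immediate early enhancer and promoter and followed, after a short linker, by PAmCherry1, then terminated by the SV40 poly(A) signal. Placing the tag at the C terminus leaves the N terminus of PDHA1 free, where mitochondrial import signals typically lie, which is consistent with the recorded mitochondrial localization. PAmCherry1 is a mammalian codon-optimized, photoactivatable monomeric DsRed derivative that is dark until it is switched on by violet light, after which it fluoresces red. The construct therefore suits use as a mitochondrial marker for photoactivation-based tracking or single-molecule localization imaging in live or fixed cells. The excitation and emission values listed in the catalogue entry (about 400/504 and 515/517 nm) are not typical of a red-emitting mCherry derivative and should be treated with caution.
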