Addgene plasmid #57193: PA-mCherry1-PDHA1-N-10
Purpose: Localization: Mitochondria, Excitation: 400 / 504, Emission: 515 / 517
Depositing lab: Michael Davidson. Depositing organization: Florida State University, Tallahassee.
Backbone
  Vector backbone: PA-mCherry1-N1
  Backbone size w/o insert (bp): 4750
  Vector type: Mammalian Expression
  Selectable markers: Neomycin (select with G418)
Growth in bacteria
  Bacterial resistance: Kanamycin, 50 μg/mL
  Growth temperature: 37°C
  Growth strain: DH5alpha
  Copy number: High Copy
Gene/Insert
  Gene/Insert name: PDHA1 (alt name: NM_000284)
  Species: H. sapiens (human)
  Entrez Gene: PDHA1 (a.k.a. E1alpha, PDHA, PDHAD, PDHCE1A, PHE1A)
  Promoter: CMV
  Tag / fusion protein: PA-mCherry1 (C terminal on backbone)
  Cloning method: Unknown
  Sequencing primers: 5′ CMV-F; 3′ SV40pA-R
Terms and licenses: Academic/Nonprofit Terms; Industry Terms: Not Available to Industry
Depositor comments: . Excitation = 400 / 504; Emission = 515 / 517
How to cite: PA-mCherry1-PDHA1-N-10 was a gift from Michael Davidson (Addgene plasmid # 57193 ; http://n2t.net/addgene:57193 ; RRID:Addgene_57193)
