>Addgene plasmid #57193 | PA-mCherry1-PDHA1-N-10 | depositor partial sequence | sequence record 88337 | insert sequence
GTCAGATCCGCTAGCACCGCCACCATGAGGAAGATGCTCGCCGCCGTCTCCCGCGTGCTGTCTGGCGCTT
CTCAGAAGCCGGCAAGCAGAGTGCTGGTAGCATCCCGTAATTTTGCAAATGATGCTACATTTGAAATTAA
GAAATGTGACCTTCACCGGCTGGAAGAAGGCCCTCCTGTCACAACAGTGCTCACCAGGGAGGATGGGCTC
AAATACTACAGGATGATGCAGACTGTACGCCGAATGGAGTTGAAAGCAGATCAGCTGTATAAACAGAAAA
TTATTCGTGGTTTCTGTCACTTGTGTGATGGTCAGGAAGCTTGCTGTGTGGGCCTGGAGGCCGGCATCAA
CCCCACAGACCATCTCATCACAGCCTACCGGGCTCACGGCTTTACTTTCACCCGGGGCCTTTCCGTCCGA
GAAATTCTCGCAGAGCTTACAGGACGAAAAGGAGGTTGTGCTAAAGGGAAAGGAGGATCGATGCACATGT
ATGCCAAGAACTTCTACGGGGGCAATGGCATCGTGGGAGCGCAGGTGCCCCTGGGCGCTGGGATTGCTCT
AGCCTGTAAGTATAATGGAAAAGATGAGGTCTGCCTGACTTTATATGGCGATGGTGCTGCTAACCAGGGC
CAGATATTCGAAGCTTACAACATGGCAGCTTTGTGGAAATTACCTTGTATTTTCATCTGTGAGAATAATC
GCTATGGAATGGGAACGTCTGTTGAGAGAGCGGCAGCCAGCACTGATTACTACAAGAGAGGCGATTTCAT
TCCTGGGCTGAGAGTGGATGGAATGGATATCCTGTGCGTCCGAGAGGCAACAAGGTTTGCTGCTGCCTAT
TGTAGATCTGGGAAGGGGCCCATCCTGATGGAGCTGCAGACTTACCGTTACCACGGACACAGTATGAGTG
ACCCTGGAGTCAGTTACCGTACACGAGAAGAAATTCAGGAAGTAAGAAGTAAGAGTGACCCTATTATGCT
TCTCAAGGACAGGATGGTGAACAGCAATCTTGCCAGTGTGGAAGAACTAAAGGAAATTGATGTGGAAGTG
AGGAAGGAGATTGAGGATGCTGCCCAGTTTGCCACGGCCGATCCTGAGCCACCTTTGGAAGAGCTGGGCT
ACCACATCTACTCCAGCGACCCACCTTTTGAAGTTCGTGGTGCCAATCAGTGGATCAAGTTTAAGTCAGT
CAGTAGCTCCGGAGGGGATCCACCGGTCGCCACCATGGTGAGCAAGGGCGAGGAGGATAACATGGCCATC
ATTAAGGAGTTCATGCGCTTCAAGGTGCACATGGAGGGGTCCGTGAACGGCCACGTGTTCGAGATCGAGG
GCGAGGGCGAGGGCCGCCCCTACGAGGGCACCCAGACCGCCAAGCTGAAGGTGACCAAGGGCGGCCCCCT
GCCCTTCACCTGGGACATCCTGAGCCCTCAGTTCATGTACGGCTCCAATGCCTACGTGAAGCACCCCGCC
GACATCCCCGACTACTTTAAGCTGTCCTTCCCCGAGGGCTTCAAGTGGGAGCGCGTGATGAAATTCGAGG
ACGGCGGCGTGGTGACCGTGACCCAGGACTCCTCCCTGCAGGACGGCGAGTTCATCTACAAGGTGAAGCT
GCGCGGCACCAACTTCCCCTCCGACGGCCCCGTGATGCAGAAGAAGACCATGGGCTGGGAGGCCCTCTCC
GAGCGGATGTACCCCGAGGACGGCGCCCTGAAGGGCGAGGTCAAGCCCAGAGTGAAGCTGAAGGACGGCG
GCCACTACGACGCTGAGGTCAAGACCACCTACAAGGCCAAGAAGCCCGTGCAGCTGCCCGGCGCCTACAA
CGTCAACCGCAAGCTGGACATCACCAGCCACAACGAGGACTACACCATCGTGGAGCAGTACGAGAGAGCC
GAGGGCCGCCACTCCACCGGCGGCATGGACGAGCTGTACAAGTAAGCGGCCGCGACTCTAGATCATAATC
AGCCATACCACATT
